>Addgene plasmid #149480 | pFCyR5 | addgene full sequence | sequence record 314607 | Addgene NGS Result
GGTGGCACTTTTCGGGGATCTTCAAATTCCCGTTGCACATAGCCCGGCAATTCCTTTCCCTGCTCTGCCA
TAAGCGCAGCGAATGCCGGGTAATACTCGTCAACGATCTGATAGAGAAGGGTTTGCTCGGGTCGGTGGCT
CTGGTAACGACCAGTATCCCGATCCCGGCTGGCCGTCCTGGCCGCCACATGAGGCATGTTCCGCGTCCTT
GCAATACTGTGTTTACATACAGTCTATCGCTTAGCGGAAAGTTCTTTTACCCTCAGCCGAAATGCCTGCC
GTTGCTAGACATTGCCAGCCAGTGCCCGTCACTCCCGTACTAACTGTCACGAACCCCTGCAATAACTGTC
ACGCCCCCCTGCAATAACTGTCACGAACCCCTGCAATAACTGTCACGCCCCCAAACCTGCAAACCCAGCA
GGGGCGGGGGCTGGCGGGGTGTTGGAAAAATCCATCCATGATTATCTAAGAATAATCCACTAGGCGCGGT
TATCAGCGCCCTTGTGGGGCGCTGCTGCCCTTGCCCAATATGCCCGGCCAGAGGCCGGATAGCTGGTCTA
TTCGCTGCGCTAGGCTACACACCGCCCCACCGCTGCGCGGCAGGGGGAAAGGCGGGCAAAGCCCGCTAAA
CCCCACACCAAACCCCGCAGAAATACGCTGGAGCGCTTTTAGCCGCTTTAGCGGCCTTTCCCCCTACCCG
AAGGGTGGGGGCGCGTGTGCAGCCCCGCAGGGCCTGTCTCGGTCGATCATTCAGCCCGGCTCATCCTTCT
GGCGTGGCGGCAGACCGAACAAGGCGCGGTCGTGGTCGCGTTCAAGGTACGCATCCATTGCCGCCATGAG
CCGATCCTCCGGCCACTCGCTGCTGTTCACCTTGGCCAAAATCATGGCCCCCACCAGCACCTTGCGCCTT
GTTTCGTTCTTGCGCTCTTGCTGCTGTTCCCTTGCCCGCACCCGCTGAATTTCGGCATTGATTCGCGCTC
GTTGTTCTTCGAGCTTGGCCAGCCGATCCGCCGCCTTGTTGCTCCCCTTAACCATCTTGACACCCCATTG
TTAATGTGCTGTCTCGTAGGCTATCATGGAGGCACAGCGGCGGCAATCCCGACCCTACTTTGTAGGGGAG
GGCGCACTTACCGGTTTCTCTTCGAGAAACTGGCCTAACGGCCACCCTTCGGGCGGTGCGCTCTCCGAGG
GCCATTGCATGGAGCCGAAAAGCAAAAGCAACAGCGAGGCAGCATGGCGATTTATCACCTTACGGCGAAA
ACCGGCAGCAGGTCGGGCGGCCAATCGGCCAGGGCCAAGGCCGACTACATCCAGCGCGAAGGCAAGTATG
CCCGCGACATGGATGAAGTCTTGCACGCCGAATCCGGGCACATGCCGGAGTTCGTCGAGCGGCCCGCCGA
CTACTGGGATGCTGCCGACCTGTATGAACGCGCCAATGGGCGGCTGTTCAAGGAGGTCGAATTTGCCCTG
CCGGTCGAGCTGACCCTCGACCAGCAGAAGGCGCTGGCGTCCGAGTTCGCCCAGCACCTGACCGGTGCCG
AGCGCCTGCCGTATACGCTGGCCATCCATGCCGGTGGCGGCGAGAACCCGCACTGCCACCTGATGATCTC
CGAGCGGATCAATGACGGCATCGAGCGGCCCGCCGCTCAGTGGTTCAAGCGGTACAACGGCAAGACCCCG
GAGAAGGGCGGGGCACAGAAGACCGAAGCGCTCAAGCCCAAGGCATGGCTTGAGCAGACCCGCGAGGCAT
GGGCCGACCATGCCAACCGGGCATTAGAGCGGGCTGGCCACGACGCCCGCATTGACCACAGAACACTTGA
GGCGCAGGGCATCGAGCGCCTGCCCGGTGTTCACCTGGGGCCGAACGTGGTGGAGATGGAAGGCCGGGGC
ATCCGCACCGACCGGGCAGACGTGGCCCTGAACATCGACACCGCCAACGCCCAGATCATCGACTTACAGG
AATACCGGGAGGCAATAGACCATGAACGCAATCGACAGAGTGAAGAAATCCAGAGGCATCAACGAGTTAG
CGGAGCAGATCGAACCGCTGGCCCAGAGCATGGCGACACTGGCCGACGAAGCCCGGCAGGTCATGAGCCA
GACCCAGCAGGCCAGCGAGGCGCAGGCGGCGGAGTGGCTGAAAGCCCAGCGCCAGACAGGGGCGGCATGG
GTGGAGCTGGCCAAAGAGTTGCGGGAGGTAGCCGCCGAGGTGAGCAGCGCCGCGCAGAGCGCCCGGAGCG
CGTCGCGGGGGTGGCACTGGAAGCTATGGCTAACCGTGATGCTGGCTTCCATGATGCCTACGGTGGTGCT
GCTGATCGCATCGTTGCTCTTGCTCGACCTGACGCCACTGACAACCGAGGACGGCTCGATCTGGCTGCGC
TTGGTGGCCCGATGAAGAACGACAGGACTTTGCAGGCCATAGGCCGACAGCTCAAGGCCATGGGCTGTGA
GCGCTTCGATATCGGCGTCAGGGACGCCACCACCGGCCAGATGATGAACCGGGAATGGTCAGCCGCCGAA
GTGCTCCAGAACACGCCATGGCTCAAGCGGATGAATGCCCAGGGCAATGACGTGTATATCAGGCCCGCCG
AGCAGGAGCGGCATGGTCTGGTGCTGGTGGACGACCTCAGCGAGTTTGACCTGGATGACATGAAAGCCGA
GGGCCGGGAGCCTGCCCTGGTAGTGGAAACCAGCCCGAAGAACTATCAGGCATGGGTCAAGGTGGCCGAC
GCCGCAGGCGGTGAACTTCGGGGGCAGATTGCCCGGACGCTGGCCAGCGAGTACGACGCCGACCCGGCCA
GCGCCGACAGCCGCCACTATGGCCGCTTGGCGGGCTTCACCAACCGCAAGGACAAGCACACCACCCGCGC
CGGTTATCAGCCGTGGGTGCTGCTGCGTGAATCCAAGGGCAAGACCGCCACCGCTGGCCCGGCGCTGGTG
CAGCAGGCTGGCCAGCAGATCGAGCAGGCCCAGCGGCAGCAGGAGAAGGCCCGCAGGCTGGCCAGCCTCG
AACTGCCCGAGCGGCAGCTTAGCCGCCACCGGCGCACGGCGCTGGACGAGTACCGCAGCGAGATGGCCGG
GCTGGTCAAGCGCTTCGGTGATGACCTCAGCAAGTGCGACTTTATCGCCGCGCAGAAGCTGGCCAGCCGG
GGCCGCAGTGCCGAGGAAATCGGCAAGGCCATGGCCGAGGCCAGCCCAGCGCTGGCAGAGCGCAAGCCCG
GCCACGAAGCGGATTACATCGAGCGCACCGTCAGCAAGGTCATGGGTCTGCCCAGCGTCCAGCTTGCGCG
GGCCGAGCTGGCACGGGCACCGGCACCCCGCCAGCGAGGCATGGACAGGGGCGGGCCAGATTTCAGCATG
TAGTGCTTGCGTTGGTACTCACGCCTGTTATACTATGAGTACTCACGCACAGAAGGGGGTTTTATGGAAT
ACGAAAAAAGCGCTTCAGGGTCGGTCTACCTGATCAAAAGTGACAAGGGCTATTGGTTGCCCGGTGGCTT
TGGTTATACGTCAAACAAGGCCGAGGCTGGCCGCTTTTCAGTCGCTGATATGGCCAGCCTTAACCTTGAC
GGCTGCACCTTGTCCTTGTTCCGCGAAGACAAGCCTTTCGGCCCCGGCAAGTTTCTCGGTGACTGATATG
AAAGACCAAAAGGACAAGCAGACCGGCGACCTGCTGGCCAGCCCTGACGCTGTACGCCAAGCGCGATATG
CCGAGCGCATGAAGGCCAAAGGGATGCGTCAGCGCAAGTTCTGGCTGACCGACGACGAATACGAGGCGCT
GCGCGAGTGCCTGGAAGAACTCAGAGCGGCGCAGGGCGGGGGTAGTGACCCCGCCAGCGCCTAACCACCA
ACTGCCTGCAAAGGAGGCAATCAATGGCTACCCATAAGCCTATCAATATTCTGGAGGCGTTCGCAGCAGC
GCCGCCACCGCTGGACTACGTTTTGCCCAACATGGTGGCCGGTACGGTCGGGGCGCTGGTGTCGCCCGGT
GGTGCCGGTAAATCCATGCTGGCCCTGCAACTGGCCGCACAGATTGCAGGCGGGCCGGATCTGCTGGAGG
TGGGCGAACTGCCCACCGGCCCGGTGATCTACCTGCCCGCCGAAGACCCGCCCACCGCCATTCATCACCG
CCTGCACGCCCTTGGGGCGCACCTCAGCGCCGAGGAACGGCAAGCCGTGGCTGACGGCCTGCTGATCCAG
CCGCTGATCGGCAGCCTGCCCAACATCATGGCCCCGGAGTGGTTCGACGGCCTCAAGCGCGCCGCCGAGG
GCCGCCGCCTGATGGTGCTGGACACGCTGCGCCGGTTCCACATCGAGGAAGAAAACGCCAGCGGCCCCAT
GGCCCAGGTCATCGGTCGCATGGAGGCCATCGCCGCCGATACCGGGTGCTCTATCGTGTTCCTGCACCAT
GCCAGCAAGGGCGCGGCCATGATGGGCGCAGGCGACCAGCAGCAGGCCAGCCGGGGCAGCTCGGTACTGG
TCGATAACATCCGCTGGCAGTCCTACCTGTCGAGCATGACCAGCGCCGAGGCCGAGGAATGGGGTGTGGA
CGACGACCAGCGCCGGTTCTTCGTCCGCTTCGGTGTGAGCAAGGCCAACTATGGCGCACCGTTCGCTGAT
CGGTGGTTCAGGCGGCATGACGGCGGGGTGCTCAAGCCCGCCGTGCTGGAGAGGCAGCGCAAGAGCAAGG
GGGTGCCCCGTGGTGAAGCCTAAGAACAAGCACAGCCTCAGCCACGTCCGGCACGACCCGGCGCACTGTC
TGGCCCCCGGCCTGTTCCGTGCCCTCAAGCGGGGCGAGCGCAAGCGCAGCAAGCTGGACGTGACGTATGA
CTACGGCGACGGCAAGCGGATCGAGTTCAGCGGCCCGGAGCCGCTGGGCGCTGATGATCTGCGCATCCTG
CAAGGGCTGGTGGCCATGGCTGGGCCTAATGGCCTAGTGCTTGGCCCGGAACCCAAGACCGAAGGCGGAC
GGCAGCTCCGGCTGTTCCTGGAACCCAAGTGGGAGGCCGTCACCGCTGATGCCATGGTGGTCAAAGGTAG
CTATCGGGCGCTGGCAAAGGAAATCGGGGCAGAGGTCGATAGTGGTGGGGCGCTCAAGCACATACAGGAC
TGCATCGAGCGCCTTTGGAAGGTATCCATCATCGCCCAGAATGGCCGCAAGCGGCAGGGGTTTCGGCTGC
TGTCGGAGTACGCCAGCGACGAGGCGGACGGGCGCCTGTACGTGGCCCTGAACCCCTTGATCGCGCAGGC
CGTCATGGGTGGCGGCCAGCATGTGCGCATCAGCATGGACGAGGTGCGGGCGCTGGACAGCGAAACCGCC
CGCCTGCTGCACCAGCGGCTGTGTGGCTGGATCGACCCCGGCAAAACCGGCAAGGCTTCCATAGATACCT
TGTGCGGCTATGTCTGGCCGTCAGAGGCCAGTGGTTCGACCATGCGCAAGCGCCGCCAGCGGGTGCGCGA
GGCGTTGCCGGAGCTGGTCGCGCTGGGCTGGACGGTAACCGAGTTCGCGGCGGGCAAGTACGACATCACC
CGGCCCAAGGCGGCAGGCTGACCCCCCCCACTCTATTGTAAACAAGACATTTTTATCTTTTATATTCAAT
GGCTTATTTTCCTGCTAATTGGTAATACCATGAAAAATACCATGCTCAGAAAAGGCTTAACAATATTTTG
AAAAATTGCCTACTGAGCGCTGCCGCACAGCTCCATAGCGTTTAAGGGCACCAATAACTGCCTTAAAAAA
ATTACGCCCCGCCCTGCCACTCATCGCAGTACGGCCTATTGGTTAAAAAATGAGCTGATTTAACAAAAAT
TTAACGCGAATTTTAACAAAATATTAACGCTTACAATTTCCATTCGCCATTCAGGCTGCGCAACTGTTGG
GAAGGGCGATCGGTGCGGGCCTCTTCGCTATTACGCCAGCTGGCGAAAGGGGGATGTGCTGCAAGGCGAT
TAAGTTGGGTAACGCCAGGGTTTTCCCAGTCACGACGTTGTAAAACGACGGCCAGTGATCAACGTTTGAA
TTTTGCATAACGTTCACGTGCAATTTCCAGGGTGCTATTACGCACACGTTCAAAACGTTCTTTATCTTTC
TGCCACAGGCTACGAACTACCAGACCACGAACGCTGTTAAAAATCAGCCACAGAATATCTTCGGCATCAT
CACGGCTCAGACCACGGCTCACCAGCACACCCAGCCACATATCTTCAACAACAAAACGATTACGTTCAAC
GGTACGCTGAATACCTTCACGCAGTGCCGGATCACGATCTGCTGCAACAATCAGATCCAGGCCGATGCTA
AAATCATCATCCAGAAAAAATTCTGCTGCATCATCCAGCATCTGCTGAATAACATCATCTTCCGGTTTCA
GTTTTGCCAGACGTGCACGGCTACGTTCGGTAATCTGCTCATACAGCCATTCAAAGGTTGCCAGCAGCAG
TTCCAGTTTGGTCGGAAAATGATGGCTCTGTGCACCACGGCTAACACCGGCTGCACCCGGAACATCTGCA
ATACGAAAACCTGCATAACCTTTTTCACGCAGAACACCCAGTGCTGCTGCAATCAGTTTACCCTGGGTTT
CCATTGCACGTTCTGCCTGGGTACGACGTTTCGGGCTCATAAGAATCTCCGTTTGGTATTTACTATGAAT
ATTCCATTGGGCGCTATCATGCCATACCGCGAAAGGTTTTGCGCCATTCGATGGCGCGCCGCCCCAATTA
TTGAAGGCCTCCCTAACGGGGGGCCTTTTTTTGTTTCTGGTCTCCCGCTTAACGATCGTTGGCTGGGATA
CATATGTCAATGTACCGGAACAAACAGACAATCTGGTCTGTTTGTATTATGGAAAATTTTTCTGTATAAT
AGATTCAACAAACAGACAATCTGGTCTGTTTGTAAAGCTGTCACCGGATGTGCTTTCCGGTCTGATGAGT
CCGTGAGGACGAAACAGCCTCTACAAATAATTTTGTTTAAGAACTGGGAAGAGCGCAGATTAAAGAGGAG
AAATACTAGATGGCTTCCTCCGAAGACGTTATCAAAGAGTTCATGCGTTTCAAAGTTCGTATGGAAGGTT
CCGTTAACGGTCACGAGTTCGAAATCGAAGGTGAAGGTGAAGGTCGTCCGTACGAAGGTACCCAGACCGC
TAAACTGAAAGTTACCAAAGGTGGTCCGCTGCCGTTCGCTTGGGACATCCTGTCCCCGCAGTTCCAGTAC
GGTTCCAAAGCTTACGTTAAACACCCGGCTGACATCCCGGACTACCTGAAACTGTCCTTCCCGGAAGGTT
TCAAATGGGAACGTGTTATGAACTTCGAAGACGGTGGTGTTGTTACCGTTACCCAGGACTCCTCCCTGCA
AGACGGTGAGTTCATCTACAAAGTTAAACTGCGTGGTACCAACTTCCCGTCCGACGGTCCGGTTATGCAG
AAAAAAACCATGGGTTGGGAAGCTTCCACCGAACGTATGTACCCGGAAGACGGTGCTCTGAAAGGTGAAA
TCAAAATGCGTCTGAAACTGAAAGACGGTGGTCACTACGACGCTGAAGTTAAAACCACCTACATGGCTAA
AAAACCGGTTCAGCTGCCGGGTGCTTACAAAACCGACATCAAACTGGACATCACCTCCCACAACGAAGAC
TACACCATCGTTGAACAGTACGAACGTGCTGAAGGTCGTCACTCCACCGGTGCTTAATAACGCTGATAGT
GCTAGTGTAGATCGCGCTTTCCAGTCGGGAAACCTGTCGTGCCAGCTGCATTAATGAATCGGCCAACGCG
CGGGGAGAGGCGGTTTGCGTATTGGGCGCATGCATAAAAACTGTTGTAATTCATTAAGCATTCTGCCGAC
ATGGAAGCCATCACAAACGGCATGATGAACCTGAATCGCCAGCGGCATCAGCACCTTGTCGCCTTGCGTA
TAATATTTGCCCATGGACGCACACCGTGGAAACGGATGAAGGCACGAACCCAGTTGACATAAGCCTGTTC
GGTTCGTAAACTGTAATGCAAGTAGCGTATGCGCTCACGCAACTGGTCCAGAACCTTGACCGAACGCAGC
GGTGGTAACGGCGCAGTGGCGGTTTTCATGGCTTGTTATGACTGTTTTTTTGTACAGTCTATGCCTCGGG
CATCCAAGCAGCAAGCGCGTTACGCCGTGGGTCGATGTTTGATGTTATGGAGCAGCAACGATGTTACGCA
GCAGCAACGATGTTACGCAGCAGGGCAGTCGCCCTAAAACAAAGTTAGGTGGCTCAAGTATGGGCATCAT
TCGCACATGTAGGCTCGGCCCTGACCAAGTCAAATCCATGCGGGCTGCTCTTGATCTTTTCGGTCGTGAG
TTCGGAGACGTAGCCACCTACTCCCAACATCAGCCGGACTCCGATTACCTCGGGAACTTGCTCCGTAGTA
AGACATTCATCGCGCTTGCTGCCTTCGACCAAGAAGCGGTTGTTGGCGCTCTCGCGGCTTACGTTCTGCC
CAAGTTTGAGCAGCCGCGTAGTGAGATCTATATCTATGATCTCGCAGTCTCCGGAGAGCACCGGAGGCAG
GGCATTGCCACCGCGCTCATCAATCTCCTCAAGCATGAGGCCAACGCGCTTGGTGCTTATGTGATCTACG
TGCAAGCAGATTACGGTGACGATCCCGCAGTGGCTCTCTATACAAAGTTGGGCATACGGGAAGAAGTGAT
GCACTTTGATATCGACCCAAGTACCGCCACCTAACAATTCGTTCAAGCCGAGATCGGCTTCCCGGCCGCG
GAGTTGTTCGGTAAATTGTCACAACGCCGCA
Features (pLannotate 1.2.2; 21 found; start..end, strand, type, name):
    330..724     -  rep_origin     RSF1010 oriV: replication origin of the broad-host-range plasmid RSF1010; requires the RSF1010 RepA/B/C proteins for replication (Scholz et al., 1989)
    754..1035    -  CDS            mobC: MOBC_ECOLX - Protein predicted: Swiss-Prot protein existence level 4. This protein is essential to promote the specific transfer of the plasmid in the presence of conjugative plasmids. From Escherichia coli.
   1066..1153    +  oriT           RSF1010 oriT: origin of transfer of the broad-host-range plasmid RSF1010 (Scholz et al., 1989)
   1982..2392    +  CDS            mobB: MOBB2_ECOLX - Protein predicted: Swiss-Prot protein existence level 4. This protein is essential to promote the specific transfer of the plasmid in the presence of conjugative plasmids. From Escherichia coli.
   2392..3363    +  CDS            RSF1010 RepB: replication protein B of the broad-host-range plasmid RSF1010 (Scholz et al., 1989); repB
   3806..3880    +  ncRNA          Plasmid R1162: Accession: RF00043 - R1162-like plasmid antisense RNA
   3874..4713    +  CDS            RSF1010 RepA: replication protein A of the broad-host-range plasmid RSF1010 (Scholz et al., 1989); repA
   4700..5551    +  CDS            RSF1010 RepC (fragment): replication protein C of the broad-host-range plasmid RSF1010 (Scholz et al., 1989); repC
   5741..5772    -  CDS            CmR (fragment): chloramphenicol acetyltransferase confers resistance to chloramphenicol
   5772..5849    +  rep_origin     M13 ori (fragment): M13 bacteriophage origin of replication; arrow indicates direction of (+) strand synthesis
   5853..6008    -  CDS            lacZα (fragment): LacZα fragment of β-galactosidase; lacZ fragment
   6012..6620    -  CDS            cymR: CYMR_PSEPU - Experimental evidence at transcript level: Swiss-Prot protein existence level 2. Involved in the repression of the cym and cmt operons which are responsible of the p-cymene degradation. From Pseudomonas putida (Arthrobacter siderocapsulatus).
   6659..6704    -  promoter       lacI promoter (fragment): lacI
   6809..6836    +  protein_bind   CuO: CymR-binding P2 operator sequence from the p-cmt operon of Pseudomonas putida (Mullick et al., 2006) CymR
   6867..6894    +  protein_bind   CuO: CymR-binding P2 operator sequence from the p-cmt operon of Pseudomonas putida (Mullick et al., 2006) CymR
   6898..6947    +  misc_RNA       sTRSV HHRz: hammerhead ribozyme from the tobacco ringspot virus satellite RNA (Khvorova et al., 2003)
   7010..7684    +  CDS            mRFP1: mRFP1 is a basic (constitutively fluorescent) red fluorescent protein published in 2002, derived from Discosoma sp.. It is reported to be a somewhat slowly-maturing monomer with low acid sensitivity.
   7715..7799    -  CDS            lacI (fragment): lac repressor; lacI; The lac repressor binds to the lac operator to inhibit transcription in E. coli. This inhibition can be relieved by adding lactose or isopropyl-β-D-thiogalactopyranoside (IPTG).
   7810..7926    -  CDS            CmR (fragment): chloramphenicol acetyltransferase; cat; confers resistance to chloramphenicol
   7964..7992    +  promoter       Pc promoter: intI1 (promoter lies within the coding sequence); class 1 integron promoter
   8181..8714    +  CDS            GmR: gentamycin acetyltransferase; aacC1; confers resistance to gentamycin
