[The description below was written by a language model from this plasmid's Addgene catalogue record and pLannotate feature annotations shown in this document.]
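Description:
pFCyR5 is a low-copy, broad-host-range bacterial expression vector of about 8.8 kb, built for synthetic biology work in Proteobacteria. The record does not name a backbone, but replication relies on the RSF1010 system. The feature table shows the RSF1010 oriV together with the RepA, RepB and RepC replication proteins that this origin requires (RepC is annotated as a fragment), along with an R1162-like antisense RNA. The RSF1010 oriT and the mobB and mobC mobilisation genes are also present, so the plasmid should be transferable by conjugation when a helper conjugative system is supplied. Selection is by gentamicin, through an aacC1 acetyltransferase gene lying downstream of a class 1 integron Pc promoter.

The payload is a CymR-regulated expression module. A cymR repressor gene, listed as the CymR(AM) variant and derived in part from a previously deposited sensor strain, is encoded on the reverse strand next to a fragment of the lacI promoter, which presumably drives it. Facing the opposite direction is the PCymRC promoter, which carries two CuO operator sites bound by CymR. It is followed by an sTRSV hammerhead ribozyme, a part commonly used to cleave the 5' leader and insulate translation from promoter context, and then by the mRFP1 red fluorescent reporter. CymR normally represses transcription from the operators and is typically released by cumate, although the record does not name the inducer. Short CmR, lacZα, lacI and M13 ori fragments appear to be remnants of cloning. The construct serves as a reporter-bearing template for characterising or deploying inducible, controlled gene expression across diverse Proteobacteria.
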