Addgene plasmid #149480: pFCyR5
Purpose: Broad-Host range expression vector, RSF1010 origin, CymR(AM) repressor, PCymRC promoter, mRFP, Gentamicin Resistance Marker.
Depositing lab: Christopher Reisch. Depositing organization: University of Florida. Publication: A plasmid toolbox for controlled gene expression across the Proteobacteria. Schuster LA, Reisch CR. Nucleic Acids Res. 2021 Jun 14. pii: 6298615. doi: 10.1093/nar/gkab496. PubMed 34125913.
Backbone
  Vector backbone: Unspecified
  Vector type: Bacterial Expression, Synthetic Biology
Growth in bacteria
  Bacterial resistance: Gentamicin, 10 μg/mL
  Growth temperature: 37°C
  Growth strain: DH5alpha
  Copy number: Low Copy
Gene/Insert
  Gene/Insert name: CymR(AM)-mRFP
  Species: Synthetic
  Promoter: PCymRC
  Cloning method: Ligation Independent Cloning
Resource information
  A portion of this plasmid was derived from a plasmid made by: sAJM.1506 was received from Addgene from a deposit by Christopher Voight (Addgene plasmid # 108254)
Terms and licenses: Academic/Nonprofit Terms; Industry Terms: Not Available to Industry
How to cite: pFCyR5 was a gift from Christopher Reisch (Addgene plasmid # 149480 ; http://n2t.net/addgene:149480 ; RRID:Addgene_149480)
